Addgene plasmid #31051: HNF4A_P2-285/-136
Depositing lab: Gerhart Ryffel. Depositing organization: Universitaetsklinikum Essen. Publication: Novel monogenic diabetes mutations in the P2 promoter of the HNF4A gene are associated with impaired function in vitro. Wirsing A, Johnstone KA, Harries LW, Ellard S, Ryffel GU, Stanik J, Gasperikova D, Klimes I, Murphy R. Diabet Med. 2010 Jun . 27(6):631-5. 10.1111/j.1464-5491.2010.03003.x PubMed 20546279.
Backbone
  Vector backbone: pGL3-basic
  Backbone manufacturer: Promega
  Backbone size w/o insert (bp): 4800
  Vector type: Mammalian Expression, Luciferase
Growth in bacteria
  Bacterial resistance: Ampicillin, 100 μg/mL
  Growth temperature: 37°C
  Growth strain: DH5alpha
  Copy number: High Copy
Gene/Insert
  Gene/Insert name: HNF4A P2 promoter
  Species: H. sapiens (human)
  Insert size (bp): 285
  Mutation: -285 to -1 of P2 HNF4A promoter with mutation -136A>G
  Entrez Gene: HNF4A (a.k.a. FRTS4, HNF4, HNF4a7, HNF4a8, HNF4a9, HNF4alpha, MODY, MODY1, NR2A1, NR2A21, TCF, TCF-14, TCF14)
  Cloning method: Restriction Enzyme; 5′ cloning site XhoI (not destroyed); 3′ cloning site HindIII (not destroyed)
  Sequencing primers: 5′ n/a
Terms and licenses: Academic/Nonprofit Terms; Industry Terms: Not Available to Industry
Depositor comments: Please note that there are some small discrepancies between Addgene's quality control sequence and the assembled sequence from the depositor. These discrepancies should not affect the function of the plasmid.
How to cite: HNF4A_P2-285/-136 was a gift from Gerhart Ryffel (Addgene plasmid # 31051 ; http://n2t.net/addgene:31051 ; RRID:Addgene_31051)
