[The description below was written by a language model from this plasmid's Addgene catalogue record and pLannotate feature annotations shown in this document.]
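Description:
HNF4A_P2-285/-136 is a firefly luciferase promoter-reporter plasmid built on the promoterless pGL3-basic backbone and intended for transfection into mammalian cells. It is propagated in E. coli as a high-copy plasmid through a ColE1/pUC-type origin and selected with ampicillin via the β-lactamase gene and its own promoter. An f1 phage origin is also present. The short annotated fragments of SV40 large T antigen, TcR and lacZα are backbone remnants rather than functional genes.

The insert is a 285 bp human fragment spanning positions -285 to -1 of the P2 promoter of HNF4A, carrying the single substitution -136A>G. It is cloned between the XhoI and HindIII sites, both of which are retained. The feature table does not annotate the promoter fragment itself, but the unannotated stretch immediately upstream of the luc+ coding sequence is consistent with its position. Because the backbone has no eukaryotic promoter or enhancer of its own, luciferase output depends on the inserted promoter fragment. The luc+ transcript is terminated by the SV40 polyadenylation signal. A synthetic poly(A) signal and an RNA polymerase II pause site from the human α2 globin gene lie upstream of the cloning region, where they limit read-through transcription from the backbone that would otherwise raise background signal.

The associated publication concerns monogenic diabetes mutations in the HNF4A P2 promoter that impair function in vitro. The plasmid therefore serves to measure how the -136A>G variant affects promoter activity, presumably in comparison with a wild-type counterpart. The depositor notes minor discrepancies between the assembled sequence and the repository's quality-control sequence, which are not expected to affect function.
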