Features (pLannotate 1.2.2; 11 found; start..end, strand, type, name):
    358..2010    +  CDS            luciferase: firefly luciferase; luc+; enhanced luc+ version of the luciferase gene
   2051..2172    -  polyA_signal   SV40 poly(A) signal: SV40 polyadenylation signal
   2195..2263    -  CDS            large T antigen (fragment): large T antigen from SV40 (simian virus 40)
   2279..2411    +  CDS            TcR (fragment): tetracycline efflux protein; tet; confers resistance to tetracycline
   2591..3179    -  rep_origin     ori: high-copy-number ColE1/pMB1/pBR322/pUC origin of replication
   3350..4210    -  CDS            AmpR: β-lactamase; bla; confers resistance to ampicillin, carbenicillin, and related antibiotics
   4211..4315    -  promoter       AmpR promoter: bla
   4342..4770    +  rep_origin     f1 ori (sequence partly withheld): f1 bacteriophage origin of replication; arrow indicates direction of (+) strand synthesis
   4802..4869    -  CDS            lacZα (fragment): LacZα fragment of β-galactosidase; lacZ fragment
   4928..4976    +  polyA_signal   poly(A) signal: synthetic polyadenylation signal
   4990..5081    +  misc_feature   pause site: RNA polymerase II transcriptional pause signal from the human α2 globin gene
>Addgene plasmid #31051 | HNF4A_P2-285/-136 | depositor full sequence | sequence record 14185 | Author sequence
GGTACCGAGCTCTTACGCGTGCTAGCCCGGGCTCGAGCCCCAGAGTGCAGGACTAGGACCCGAGTGGACC
TCAGGTCTGGCCAGGTCGCCATTGCCATGGAGACAGCAACAGTCCCCAGCCGCGGGTTCCCTAAGTGACT
GGTTACTCTTTAACGTATCCACCCACCTTGGGTGATTAGAAGAATCGATAAGATAACCGGGCGGTGGCAG
CTGGCCGCACTCACCGCCTTCCTGGTGGACGGGCTCCTGGTGGCTGTGCTGCTGCTGTGAGCGGGCCCCT
GCTCCTCCATGCCCCCAGCTCTCCGGCTGGGTGGGCTTGGCCAAGCTTGGCATTCCGGTACTGTTGGTAA
AGCCACCATGGAAGACGCCAAAAACATAAAGAAAGGCCCGGCGCCATTCTATCCGCTGGAAGATGGAACC
GCTGGAGAGCAACTGCATAAGGCTATGAAGAGATACGCCCTGGTTCCTGGAACAATTGCTTTTACAGATG
CACATATCGAGGTGGACATCACTTACGCTGAGTACTTCGAAATGTCCGTTCGGTTGGCAGAAGCTATGAA
ACGATATGGGCTGAATACAAATCACAGAATCGTCGTATGCAGTGAAAACTCTCTTCAATTCTTTATGCCG
GTGTTGGGCGCGTTATTTATCGGAGTTGCAGTTGCGCCCGCGAACGACATTTATAATGAACGTGAATTGC
TCAACAGTATGGGCATTTCGCAGCCTACCGTGGTGTTCGTTTCCAAAAAGGGGTTGCAAAAAATTTTGAA
CGTGCAAAAAAAGCTCCCAATCATCCAAAAAATTATTATCATGGATTCTAAAACGGATTACCAGGGATTT
CAGTCGATGTACACGTTCGTCACATCTCATCTACCTCCCGGTTTTAATGAATACGATTTTGTGCCAGAGT
CCTTCGATAGGGACAAGACAATTGCACTGATCATGAACTCCTCTGGATCTACTGGTCTGCCTAAAGGTGT
CGCTCTGCCTCATAGAACTGCCTGCGTGAGATTCTCGCATGCCAGAGATCCTATTTTTGGCAATCAAATC
ATTCCGGATACTGCGATTTTAAGTGTTGTTCCATTCCATCACGGTTTTGGAATGTTTACTACACTCGGAT
ATTTGATATGTGGATTTCGAGTCGTCTTAATGTATAGATTTGAAGAAGAGCTGTTTCTGAGGAGCCTTCA
GGATTACAAGATTCAAAGTGCGCTGCTGGTGCCAACCCTATTCTCCTTCTTCGCCAAAAGCACTCTGATT
GACAAATACGATTTATCTAATTTACACGAAATTGCTTCTGGTGGCGCTCCCCTCTCTAAGGAAGTCGGGG
AAGCGGTTGCCAAGAGGTTCCATCTGCCAGGTATCAGGCAAGGATATGGGCTCACTGAGACTACATCAGC
TATTCTGATTACACCCGAGGGGGATGATAAACCGGGCGCGGTCGGTAAAGTTGTTCCATTTTTTGAAGCG
AAGGTTGTGGATCTGGATACCGGGAAAACGCTGGGCGTTAATCAAAGAGGCGAACTGTGTGTGAGAGGTC
CTATGATTATGTCCGGTTATGTAAACAATCCGGAAGCGACCAACGCCTTGATTGACAAGGATGGATGGCT
ACATTCTGGAGACATAGCTTACTGGGACGAAGACGAACACTTCTTCATCGTTGACCGCCTGAAGTCTCTG
ATTAAGTACAAAGGCTATCAGGTGGCTCCCGCTGAATTGGAATCCATCTTGCTCCAACACCCCAACATCT
TCGACGCAGGTGTCGCAGGTCTTCCCGACGATGACGCCGGTGAACTTCCCGCCGCCGTTGTTGTTTTGGA
GCACGGAAAGACGATGACGGAAAAAGAGATCGTGGATTACGTCGCCAGTCAAGTAACAACCGCGAAAAAG
TTGCGCGGAGGAGTTGTGTTTGTGGACGAAGTACCGAAAGGTCTTACCGGAAAACTCGACGCAAGAAAAA
TCAGAGAGATCCTCATAAAGGCCAAGAAGGGCGGAAAGATCGCCGTGTAATTCTAGAGTCGGGGCGGCCG
GCCGCTTCGAGCAGACATGATAAGATACATTGATGAGTTTGGACAAACCACAACTAGAATGCAGTGAAAA
AAATGCTTTATTTGTGAAATTTGTGATGCTATTGCTTTATTTGTAACCATTATAAGCTGCAATAAACAAG
TTAACAACAACAATTGCATTCATTTTATGTTTCAGGTTCAGGGGGAGGTGTGGGAGGTTTTTTAAAGCAA
GTAAAACCTCTACAAATGTGGTAAAATCGATAAGGATCCGTCGACCGATGCCCTTGAGAGCCTTCAACCC
AGTCAGCTCCTTCCGGTGGGCGCGGGGCATGACTATCGTCGCCGCACTTATGACTGTCTTCTTTATCATG
CAACTCGTAGGACAGGTGCCGGCAGCGCTCTTCCGCTTCCTCGCTCACTGACTCGCTGCGCTCGGTCGTT
CGGCTGCGGCGAGCGGTATCAGCTCACTCAAAGGCGGTAATACGGTTATCCACAGAATCAGGGGATAACG
CAGGAAAGAACATGTGAGCAAAAGGCCAGCAAAAGGCCAGGAACCGTAAAAAGGCCGCGTTGCTGGCGTT
TTTCCATAGGCTCCGCCCCCCTGACGAGCATCACAAAAATCGACGCTCAAGTCAGAGGTGGCGAAACCCG
ACAGGACTATAAAGATACCAGGCGTTTCCCCCTGGAAGCTCCCTCGTGCGCTCTCCTGTTCCGACCCTGC
CGCTTACCGGATACCTGTCCGCCTTTCTCCCTTCGGGAAGCGTGGCGCTTTCTCATAGCTCACGCTGTAG
GTATCTCAGTTCGGTGTAGGTCGTTCGCTCCAAGCTGGGCTGTGTGCACGAACCCCCCGTTCAGCCCGAC
CGCTGCGCCTTATCCGGTAACTATCGTCTTGAGTCCAACCCGGTAAGACACGACTTATCGCCACTGGCAG
CAGCCACTGGTAACAGGATTAGCAGAGCGAGGTATGTAGGCGGTGCTACAGAGTTCTTGAAGTGGTGGCC
TAACTACGGCTACACTAGAAGAACAGTATTTGGTATCTGCGCTCTGCTGAAGCCAGTTACCTTCGGAAAA
AGAGTTGGTAGCTCTTGATCCGGCAAACAAACCACCGCTGGTAGCGGTGGTTTTTTTGTTTGCAAGCAGC
AGATTACGCGCAGAAAAAAAGGATCTCAAGAAGATCCTTTGATCTTTTCTACGGGGTCTGACGCTCAGTG
GAACGAAAACTCACGTTAAGGGATTTTGGTCATGAGATTATCAAAAAGGATCTTCACCTAGATCCTTTTA
AATTAAAAATGAAGTTTTAAATCAATCTAAAGTATATATGAGTAAACTTGGTCTGACAGTTACCAATGCT
TAATCAGTGAGGCACCTATCTCAGCGATCTGTCTATTTCGTTCATCCATAGTTGCCTGACTCCCCGTCGT
GTAGATAACTACGATACGGGAGGGCTTACCATCTGGCCCCAGTGCTGCAATGATACCGCGAGACCCACGC
TCACCGGCTCCAGATTTATCAGCAATAAACCAGCCAGCCGGAAGGGCCGAGCGCAGAAGTGGTCCTGCAA
CTTTATCCGCCTCCATCCAGTCTATTAATTGTTGCCGGGAAGCTAGAGTAAGTAGTTCGCCAGTTAATAG
TTTGCGCAACGTTGTTGCCATTGCTACAGGCATCGTGGTGTCACGCTCGTCGTTTGGTATGGCTTCATTC
AGCTCCGGTTCCCAACGATCAAGGCGAGTTACATGATCCCCCATGTTGTGCAAAAAAGCGGTTAGCTCCT
TCGGTCCTCCGATCGTTGTCAGAAGTAAGTTGGCCGCAGTGTTATCACTCATGGTTATGGCAGCACTGCA
TAATTCTCTTACTGTCATGCCATCCGTAAGATGCTTTTCTGTGACTGGTGAGTACTCAACCAAGTCATTC
TGAGAATAGTGTATGCGGCGACCGAGTTGCTCTTGCCCGGCGTCAATACGGGATAATACCGCGCCACATA
GCAGAACTTTAAAAGTGCTCATCATTGGAAAACGTTCTTCGGGGCGAAAACTCTCAAGGATCTTACCGCT
GTTGAGATCCAGTTCGATGTAACCCACTCGTGCACCCAACTGATCTTCAGCATCTTTTACTTTCACCAGC
GTTTCTGGGTGAGCAAAAACAGGAAGGCAAAATGCCGCAAAAAAGGGAATAAGGGCGACACGGAAATGTT
GAATACTCATACTCTTCCTTTTTCAATATTATTGAAGCATTTATCAGGGTTATTGTCTCATGAGCGGATA
CATATTTGAATGTATTTAGAAAAATAAACAAATAGGGGTTCCGCGCACATTTCCCCGAAAAGTGCCACCT
G
[124 nt withheld, positions 4342-4465]
C
[91 nt withheld, positions 4467-4557]
A
[49 nt withheld, positions 4559-4607]
CCTTTGACGTTGGAGTCCACGTTCTTT
[37 nt withheld, positions 4635-4671]
ACCCTATCTCGGTCTATTCTTTTGATTTATAAGGGATTTTGCCGATTTCGGCCTATTGGTTAAAAAATGA
GCTGATTTAACAAAAATTTAACGCGAATTTTAACAAAATATTAACGCTTACAATTTGCCATTCGCCATTC
AGGCTGCGCAACTGTTGGGAAGGGCGATCGGTGCGGGCCTCTTCGCTATTACGCCAGCCCAAGCTACCAT
GATAAGTAAGTAATATTAAGGTACGGGAGGTACTTGGAGCGGCCGCAATAAAATATCTTTATTTTCATTA
CATCTGTGTGTTGGTTTTTTGTGTGAATCGATAGTACTAACATACGCTCTCCATCAAAACAAAACGAAAC
AAAACAAACTAGCAAAATAGGCTGTCCCCAGTGCAAGTGCAGGTGCCAGAACATTTCTCTATCGATA
