>Addgene plasmid #31051 | HNF4A_P2-285/-136 | addgene partial sequence | sequence record 36468 | LucNRev 5'-CCTTATGCAGTTGCTCTCC-3'
CGCCGGGCCTTTCTTTATGTTTTTGGCGTCTTCCATGGTGGCTTTACCAACAGTACCGGAATGCCAAGCT
TGGGCCAAGCCCACCCAGCCGGAGAGCTGGGGGCATGGAGGAGCAGGGGCCCGCTCACAGCAGCAGCACA
GCCACCAGGAGCCCGTCCACCAGGAAGGCGGTGAGTGCGGCCAGCTGCCACCGCCCGGTTATCTTATCGA
TTCTTCTAATCACCCAAGGTGGGTGGATACGTTAAAGAGTAACCAGTCACTTAGGGAACCCGCGGCTGGG
GACTGTTGCTGTCTCCATGGCAATGGCGACCTGGCCAGACCTGAGGTCCACTCGGGTCCTAGTCCTGCAC
TCTGGGGCCGCTCGAGCCCGGGCTAGCACGCGTAAGAGCTCGGTACCTATCGATAGAGAAATGTTCTGGC
ACCTGCACTTGCACTGGGGACAGCCTATTTTGCTAGTTTGTTTTGTTTCGTTTTGTTTTGATGGAGAGCG
TATGTTAGTACTATCGATTCACACAAAAAACCAACACACAGATGTAATGAAAATAAAGATATTTTATTGC
GGCCGCTCCAAGTACCTCCCGTACCTTAATATTACTTACTTATCATGGTAGCTTGGGCTGGCGTAATAGC
GAAGAGGCCCGCACCGATCGCCCTTCCCAACAGTTGCGCAGCCTGAATGGCGAATGGCAAATTGTAAGCG
TTAATATTTTGTTAAAATTCGCGTTAAATTTTTGTTAAATCAGCTCATTTTTTAACCAATAGGCCGAAAT
CGGCAAAATCCCTTATAAATCAAAAGAATAGACCGAGATAGGGT
[37 nt withheld, positions 815-851]
AAAGAACGTGGACTCCAACGTCAAAGGGCGAAAACCGTC
